Addgene plasmid #73512: JH03
Purpose: mKate2_PH pCFJ150 - contains C. elegans codon optimized mKate2
Depositing lab: Bob Goldstein. Depositing organization: University of North Carolina at Chapel Hill. Publication: Comparative assessment of fluorescent proteins for in vivo imaging in an animal model system. Heppert JK, Dickinson DJ, Pani AM, Higgins CD, Steward A, Ahringer J, Kuhn JR, Goldstein B. Mol Biol Cell. 2016 Nov 7;27(22):3385-3394. doi: 10.1091/mbc.E16-01-0063. Epub 2016 Jul 6. PubMed 27385332.
Backbone
  Vector backbone: modified pCFJ150
  Total vector size (bp): 9601
Growth in bacteria
  Bacterial resistance: Ampicillin, 100 μg/mL
  Growth temperature: 37°C
  Growth strain: DH5alpha
  Copy number: Unknown
Gene/Insert
  Gene/Insert name: pmex-5::mKate2::PH::tbb-2
  Species: C. elegans (nematode)
  Insert size (bp): 9601
  Promoter: mex-5
  Tag / fusion protein: mKate2 (N terminal on insert)
  Cloning method: Gibson Cloning
  Sequencing primers: 5′ GATTTTCCGTTTTCTCATTGTATTCTCTC; 3′ GAGGAGTTGGGATCCCTTG
Resource information
  A portion of this plasmid was derived from a plasmid made by: Gene was synthesized by IDT
Terms and licenses: Academic/Nonprofit Terms; Industry Terms: Not Available to Industry
How to cite: JH03 was a gift from Bob Goldstein (Addgene plasmid # 73512 ; http://n2t.net/addgene:73512 ; RRID:Addgene_73512)
