[The description below was written by a language model from this plasmid's Addgene catalogue record and pLannotate feature annotations shown in this document.]
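Description:
JH03 is a C. elegans transgene plasmid built by Gibson cloning in a modified pCFJ150 backbone, a vector generally used for MosSCI single-copy insertion into the worm genome. It is about 9.6 kb and is propagated in E. coli through a high-copy ColE1/pUC-type origin with ampicillin selection (AmpR under its own bla promoter). Remnants of older cloning backbones (fragments of lacZα, bom and rop) and a Gateway attB4 site are also annotated. The backbone carries an unc-119 coding sequence, the standard rescue marker that lets transgenic animals be identified in an unc-119 mutant background by restored movement. A fragment matching a C. elegans genomic gene is also detected, which fits with the flanking genomic homology expected in a pCFJ150-type targeting vector, although the record does not explicitly label homology arms.

The payload is the cassette pmex-5::mKate2::PH::tbb-2. The mex-5 promoter, which is listed in the catalogue entry but not annotated in the feature table, drives expression in the germline and early embryo. It controls a synthesized, C. elegans codon-optimized mKate2, a monomeric far-red fluorescent protein derived from Entacmaea quadricolor. The annotation software splits this reading frame into a tdKatushka2-like fragment and an mKate2 fragment. mKate2 is fused at the N terminus of a fragment of rat phospholipase C delta 1, corresponding to the PH domain named in the construct, which binds phosphatidylinositol 4,5-bisphosphate and so targets the fluorophore to the plasma membrane. The tbb-2 terminator region follows the fusion. The associated publication compared fluorescent proteins for in vivo imaging, so the plasmid evidently serves as a membrane-localized mKate2 reporter for evaluating or using this fluorophore in live worms.
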