Features (pLannotate 1.2.2; 15 found; start..end, strand, type, name):
      1..21      +  protein_bind   attB4: mutant version of attB; core recombination site for the Gateway® BP reaction BP Clonase™
    516..959     +  CDS            tdKatushka2 (fragment): tdKatushka2 is a basic (constitutively fluorescent) red fluorescent protein published in 2009, derived from Entacmaea quadricolor. It has moderate acid sensitivity.
    959..1357    +  CDS            mKate2 (fragment): mKate2 is a basic (constitutively fluorescent) red fluorescent protein published in 2009, derived from Entacmaea quadricolor. It is reported to be a rapidly-maturing monomer with moderate acid sensitivity.
   1364..1948    +  CDS            Plcd1 (fragment): PLCD1_RAT - Experimental evidence at protein level: Swiss-Prot protein existence level 1. The production of the second messenger molecules diacylglycerol (DAG) and inositol 1,4,5-trisphosphate (IP3) is mediated by activated phosphatidylinositol-specific phospholipase C enzymes (PubMed:16000311). Essential for trophoblast and placental development (By similarity). Binds phosphatidylinositol 4,5-bisphosphate (By similarity). From Rattus norvegicus (Rat).
   1999..2322    +  terminator     tbb-2 terminator: tbb-2; transcription terminator for the C. elegans tubulin beta-2 gene
   3694..3829    +  CDS            lacZα (fragment): LacZα fragment of β-galactosidase; lacZ fragment
   3835..3934    -  misc_feature   bom (fragment): basis of mobility region from pBR322
   4036..4071    -  CDS            rop (fragment): Rop protein, which maintains plasmids at low copy number; rop
   4166..4270    +  promoter       AmpR promoter: bla
   4271..5131    +  CDS            AmpR: β-lactamase; bla; confers resistance to ampicillin, carbenicillin, and related antibiotics
   5302..5890    +  rep_origin     ori: high-copy-number ColE1/pMB1/pBR322/pUC origin of replication
   6655..6671    -  CDS            M13 gene XI (fragment): pXI; XI; phage assembly
   7149..7364    -  CDS            GSLG1_CAEEL (fragment): Experimental evidence at protein level: Swiss-Prot protein existence level 1. From Caenorhabditis elegans.
   8238..8255    -  misc_feature   P element 5' end (fragment): No description available
   8366..9208    +  CDS            unc-119: UN119_CAEEL - Experimental evidence at protein level: Swiss-Prot protein existence level 1. Myristoyl-binding protein that acts as a cargo adapter: specifically binds the myristoyl moiety of a subset of N-terminally myristoylated proteins and is required for their localization. Plays a key role in ciliary membrane localization of proteins. Required for the establishment or function of the nervous system. From Caenorhabditis elegans.
>Addgene plasmid #73512 | JH03 | depositor full sequence | sequence record 137501 | Full Theoretical Sequence from Depositor
CAACTTTGTATAGAAAAGTTGAAATATCAGTTTTTAAAAAATTAAACCATAAAACAAATAATATAACCCA
ATTTTTACATCAAACCACAAGAAAAAAATACATTTGGGCCCACGGATAAAGAAATTAAAAAAATACATTT
TTTAAAGGCGCACCGAATTAAAATTCATTTGGGTCTTACCGCGTATACCGTACTCCGTTTGTTTGATCAT
TTTTGTCAGCGCTGGCGGTTGTTTTTTCATTTCATTTCTGCTTCAAAGACGTTTTCTCGAATAATTTTTC
GTTTATTCTCTTTTTTAAAATTAATTTCTAGCCGTAAATGTTATAAATTCACCCATTTAACGCAAATTTC
ATGGTAATCTCATGGAAAAATGCAGTTTCTTTGTTAAAGAAAGCTTAAATAGCAAAAATTCCCCGACTTT
CCCCAAAATCCTGCTCGATTTTCCGTTTTCTCATTGTATTCTCTCTTAATTAATTTTATCGATAATCAAT
TGAATGTTTCAGACAGAGAATGGTCTCCGAGCTCATTAAAGAAAACATGCATATGAAGCTCTACATGGAG
GGAACCGTCAACAACCACCACTTCAAGTGCACCTCCGAGGGAGAGGGAAAGCCATACGAGGGAACCCAAA
CCATGCGTATCAAGGCCGTCGAGGGAGGACCACTCCCATTCGCCTTCGACATCCTCGCCACCTCCTTCAT
GTACGGATCCAAGGTAAGTTTAAACATATATATACTAACTAACCCTGATTATTTAAATTTTCAGACCTTC
ATCAACCACACCCAAGGAATCCCAGACTTCTTCAAGCAATCCTTCCCAGAGGGATTCACCTGGGAGCGTG
TCACCACCTACGAGGACGGAGGAGTCCTCACCGCCACCCAAGACACCTCCCTCCAAGACGGATGCCTCAT
CTACAACGTCAAGGTAAGTTTAAACAGTTCGGTACTAACTAACCATACATATTTAATTTTCAGATCCGTG
GAGTCAACTTCCCATCCAACGGACCAGTCATGCAAAAGAAGACCCTCGGATGGGAGGCCTCCACCGAGAC
CCTCTACCCAGCCGACGGAGGACTTGAGGGACGTGCCGACATGGCCCTCAAGCTCGTCGGAGGAGGACAC
CTCATCTGCAACCTCAAGGTAAGTTTAAACATGATTTTACTAACTAACTAATCTGATTTAAATTTTCAGA
CCACCTACCGTTCCAAGAAGCCAGCCAAGAACCTCAAGATGCCAGGAGTCTACTACGTCGACCGTCGTCT
TGAGCGTATCAAGGAGGCCGACAAGGAGACCTACGTCGAGCAACACGAGGTCGCCGTCGCCCGTTACTGC
GACCTCCCATCCAAGCTCGGACACCGTGCCGGCCACGGACTCCAAGACGACCCAGACCTCCAAGCCCTCC
TCAAGGGATCCCAACTCCTCAAGGTCAAGTCCTCCTCCTGGCGTCGTGAGCGTTTCTACAAGCTCCAAGA
GGACTGCAAGGTAAGTTTAAACATATATATACTAACTAACCCTGATTATTTAAATTTTCAGACCATCTGG
CAAGAGTCCCGTAAGGTAAGTTTAAACAGTTCGGTACTAACTAACCATACATATTTAAATTTTCAGGTCA
TGCGTTCCCCAGAGTCCCAACTCTTCTCCATCGAGGACATCCAAGAGGTCCGTATGGGACACCGTACCGA
GGGACTCGAGAAGTTCGCCCGTGACATCCCAGAGGACCGTTGCTTCTCCATCGTCTTCAAGGTAAGTTTA
AACATGATTTTACTAACTAACTAATCTGATTTAAATTTTCAGGACCAACGTAACACCCTCGACCTCATCG
CCCCATCCCCAGCCGACGCCCAACACTGGGTCCAAGGACTCCGTAAGATCATCCACCACTCCGGATCCAT
GGACCAACGTCAAAAGTCAGGAGCTAGCGGAGCCGATTACAAGGATGACGATGACAAGAGAGGATCTGGA
TCTGACTACAAGGACGATGACGATAAGCGTTAAGATAAATGCAAAATCCTTTCAAGCATTCCCTTCTTCT
CTATCACTCTTCTTTCTTTTTGTCAAAAAATTCTCTCGCTAATTTATTTGCTTTTTTAATGTTATTATTT
TATGACTTTTTATAGTCACTGAAAAGTTTGCATCTGAGTGAAGTGAATGCTATCAAAATGTGATTCTGTC
TGATGTACTTTCACAATCTCTCTTCAATTCCATTTTGAAGTGCTTTAAACCCGAAAGGTTGAGAAAAATG
CGAGCGCTCAAATATTTGTATTGTGTTCGTTGAGTGACCCAACAAAAAGAGGAAACTTTATTGTGCCGCC
AAGAAAAAAGTCTCACGTACGGTGCGCGCGATGCCGTATCACAACTGAGAAAAAAGACAAAACTTATTGA
ACAGTGTTCCTTTCAAAAAATTATTTTGTAAAAAATCGAGTTTTTCTCCAAAATAACGCACGCAATCAAA
AACAAGAAAACTAACGTGTTCTCCTGGGCGTGGAACTCCTTATCAAGATTACCATTATTGTCTGTCAGAA
TTGATATTTCAATTATTTCATATCTAGACAAACCCGGGTGTCTTGCATTTATTAGTACTGTGAGTTTACA
TACAAACGAGGCTTACTCAGATAACATAGAGTCACCTCTAATTAGCAAAAACCCATTTCTAATTAGCTAT
TTCGACCAGTTCTAAAGTCACCGTAATTAGAAATGGTTTTTGTAGCTTTTCTAATTAGAAATGACCCCGA
GATAAGTGAAATATGGCATTTTCTGGGTTTTCTAGTAAGAAATGATCCCGCACGTAGTGATTCCGCGTTA
CAAGCCAAATTCAAATTAAAAAAGTATATTACACAATTCAAGTTACATTATTTTCAGGAAACAATGGCGA
AGAGCAAAGCAGAGATTCAAAAGGAGGAAAGAGACAACAGATATGAACGAAGACTTCTTGAAAAGAGAAA
GAGACATGAGGTGAGTAACCATGATAATAAATAATCAAGTAAGGGCTATAGATTTATAAATTCTGGAGTT
AACAGTTTCGAAAAAAAGTAGTTTTCATATGTGCGAAGGAATATCAAAAATAGGGGAATAGCCTAAACGA
GTGAGAAAATTAAATGTTTGTTATTTTTTCAAAAATGTCTGCAGGGCCGTTATCCTTTCAAATGCACTCT
ATCAAACATAGATCATATCCATCATATCTTATCCAGAATTTATATCATATCCAAGATTGAGAGCGTTTCA
AGGAAAATCTCAAACAACCATACAATTTTGTAGATCGACAACAAGGCCTCCACTTCTTCATCGATGGCCT
CTGCAGCACCTGCACCACCAAGTTTGTATTTTTCATATTAATATAAAGTGAGCCACGCATAGTCGTTTTT
AGGATTTTTGCCAGATCGATGTCGCGCAAACAGACTGTTTTTTTTTCTTTGAAAGCCGTGCGTGACATGG
GCCACGGATTGTAACGCCGCGCTGGATGGATAAAAATTTATTCAGTTTTTTAGCCTTTACAAAATATGGT
TCGACTACTTTCTTTATTTTTACATTTTTATAGGTGCTCATTGAGCTGAGATATTTTGGGTATAATCGGA
AAATCGCTGATTTTGGTCATTTTTCTGCACTAAAGATTACACAAAAAGTTCAGTATTTAGATTCATTGTT
GAAAATTGGGGATGATCTACAGATACATATCGCCGTGTTCAAAAACACACGTGACGTCGTGACTGGGAAA
ACCCTGGCGTTACCCAACTTAATCGCCTTGCAGCACATCCCCCTTTCGCCAGCTGGCGTAATAGCGAAGA
GGCCCGCACCGATCGCCCTTCCCAACAGTTGCGCAGCCTGAATGGCGAATGGCGCCTGATGCGGTATTTT
CTCCTTACGCATCTGTGCGGTATTTCACACCGCATATGGTGCACTCTCAGTACAATCTGCTCTGATGCCG
CATAGTTAAGCCAGCCCCGACACCCGCCAACACCCGCTGACGCGCCCTGACGGGCTTGTCTGCTCCCGGC
ATCCGCTTACAGACAAGCTGTGACCGTCTCCGGGAGCTGCATGTGTCAGAGGTTTTCACCGTCATCACCG
AAACGCGCGAGACGAAAGGGCCTCGTGATACGCCTATTTTTATAGGTTAATGTCATGATAATAATGGTTT
CTTAGACGTCAGGTGGCACTTTTCGGGGAAATGTGCGCGGAACCCCTATTTGTTTATTTTTCTAAATACA
TTCAAATATGTATCCGCTCATGAGACAATAACCCTGATAAATGCTTCAATAATATTGAAAAAGGAAGAGT
ATGAGTATTCAACATTTCCGTGTCGCCCTTATTCCCTTTTTTGCGGCATTTTGCCTTCCTGTTTTTGCTC
ACCCAGAAACGCTGGTGAAAGTAAAAGATGCTGAAGATCAGTTGGGTGCACGAGTGGGTTACATCGAACT
GGATCTCAACAGCGGTAAGATCCTTGAGAGTTTTCGCCCCGAAGAACGTTTTCCAATGATGAGCACTTTT
AAAGTTCTGCTATGTGGCGCGGTATTATCCCGTATTGACGCCGGGCAAGAGCAACTCGGTCGCCGCATAC
ACTATTCTCAGAATGACTTGGTTGAGTACTCACCAGTCACAGAAAAGCATCTTACGGATGGCATGACAGT
AAGAGAATTATGCAGTGCTGCCATAACCATGAGTGATAACACTGCGGCCAACTTACTTCTGACAACGATC
GGAGGACCGAAGGAGCTAACCGCTTTTTTGCACAACATGGGGGATCATGTAACTCGCCTTGATCGTTGGG
AACCGGAGCTGAATGAAGCCATACCAAACGACGAGCGTGACACCACGATGCCTGTAGCAATGGCAACAAC
GTTGCGCAAACTATTAACTGGCGAACTACTTACTCTAGCTTCCCGGCAACAATTAATAGACTGGATGGAG
GCGGATAAAGTTGCAGGACCACTTCTGCGCTCGGCCCTTCCGGCTGGCTGGTTTATTGCTGATAAATCTG
GAGCCGGTGAGCGTGGGTCTCGCGGTATCATTGCAGCACTGGGGCCAGATGGTAAGCCCTCCCGTATCGT
AGTTATCTACACGACGGGGAGTCAGGCAACTATGGATGAACGAAATAGACAGATCGCTGAGATAGGTGCC
TCACTGATTAAGCATTGGTAACTGTCAGACCAAGTTTACTCATATATACTTTAGATTGATTTAAAACTTC
ATTTTTAATTTAAAAGGATCTAGGTGAAGATCCTTTTTGATAATCTCATGACCAAAATCCCTTAACGTGA
GTTTTCGTTCCACTGAGCGTCAGACCCCGTAGAAAAGATCAAAGGATCTTCTTGAGATCCTTTTTTTCTG
CGCGTAATCTGCTGCTTGCAAACAAAAAAACCACCGCTACCAGCGGTGGTTTGTTTGCCGGATCAAGAGC
TACCAACTCTTTTTCCGAAGGTAACTGGCTTCAGCAGAGCGCAGATACCAAATACTGTCCTTCTAGTGTA
GCCGTAGTTAGGCCACCACTTCAAGAACTCTGTAGCACCGCCTACATACCTCGCTCTGCTAATCCTGTTA
CCAGTGGCTGCTGCCAGTGGCGATAAGTCGTGTCTTACCGGGTTGGACTCAAGACGATAGTTACCGGATA
AGGCGCAGCGGTCGGGCTGAACGGGGGGTTCGTGCACACAGCCCAGCTTGGAGCGAACGACCTACACCGA
ACTGAGATACCTACAGCGTGAGCTATGAGAAAGCGCCACGCTTCCCGAAGGGAGAAAGGCGGACAGGTAT
CCGGTAAGCGGCAGGGTCGGAACAGGAGAGCGCACGAGGGAGCTTCCAGGGGGAAACGCCTGGTATCTTT
ATAGTCCTGTCGGGTTTCGCCACCTCTGACTTGAGCGTCGATTTTTGTGATGCTCGTCAGGGGGGCGGAG
CCTATGGAAAAACGCCAGCAACGCGGCCTTTTTACGGTTCCTGGTCTTTTGCTGGCCTTTTGCTCACATG
TTCTTTCCTGCGTTATCCCCTGATTCTGTGGATAACCGTATTACCGCCTTTGAGTGAGCTGATACCAGCG
GATAACAATTTCACAGGGCCCTGTCGGATTATGGGCTCTTCTTTTATCCTCTACTTTCTTTCTAGAAAAT
GCAAATGTTGAGTCAGAAATTGCTGAATGGAGTACAACTGCAATGGGTTTAGCTTATGTTTCTGGAACAA
TTACTGGTGGAATTGTGATTGAAAAGTAAGGTTATATTTCATTTCAATAAATGTTACCACAGTATAACAA
AAACAAGTTACATTGTTCAGAGTATGTCTGAATGTATTATTATTATTGTATTTGTGCATCAGTACTGTAG
TTGTACTGAAGAAGGGTTTAAAATAATCTCAACGTTTTTAAGACGAGTTAGTGAGAATACGGTCGCAGTT
AGGATGTTTGGACATAGTTTTATTAGATAATCGTGAACTAACTCACTATAAAAACCCGCTAACTCATTGA
ATAAGATAGTTTTAAACGTTCAAAATTTGAAGACAAAATTGTATGAATAAGTTTACAGAGTTGGTCGACG
CAAGCTTCTCCTTCTCTTCACATTTCTCAATAATTTAGCTCTAATTGCATTCGTATTCTTCGCAAAAATA
CGTATTCTGATTGACCCGATGAAATACGGATGCCTAGTTGCATTGATCATCTACGGTTATACTTATGGGT
GAGGTTTTTCAAATATATTTTGATTTAATCGAATAATGAAATTTCAGAACTGGAGTTGGTCCAATTTCGT
GGTTTATATCCTCTGAACTGGTACCTCAAAAACATCGTAGTATTGCTCAATCTGTGGCATATTCAATGAA
TACTGTAATGGTGGTTATCAGTACATTTACAGTATTACCTCTATATTCCGTTATTGGTAGTTATGCTTTC
CTTATTCTATATTCAATTCCTTCATTTATAAGTATGCTTATATTATTTCGCTACTTACCGGAAACCAAAG
GACGAGAGATTCATGATATTGTGAATGAACTTAAAAAAAAATGAAAACCTTTGAAAACGTTCATACGGCC
GAAATTTTACTTGATCGAGCCAATTGAACTTTTGTTAAGACTTACAGAAAAGTGAGAGATTTTGTTACAA
AAAAGTGAGAAAAAAGCGAAAATGAACAGGAAAAAGAAGAAAAATACACCCGAAGTATCATATAAAAATT
AAAAAGATTGTTTGACCTGGCGGAACTTTTTTGCAAAAACTCTGAATATCCATGGCACATGCTTCGTGCA
AAACAGGATCCAAATGAATATCAACAAGAGATTCTTGAAGACGACGAGCCACTTGCTCAGAGCATTGCTT
ATCTCGAATGAGACCCTTGTTAAAATCATTTTTCAAACATTATATGACATTGTCGAAATGTCCTCCTGAT
TCCATGATGGTAGCAAACTCACTTCGTCTTTGAGCCAATTTATCCAAGTCCTTGTAAAAAGTATTCGAAA
ATTGTTAACGGATAAAATGTTTATTATAATATCAAAAACAATTTGTCAGTTGACCACTTTTTGATATATT
TGACAGAAACCGGGATGAATTGGCTCAAAGTTAGGGCGCCCTTCTATTACAGGGTTTCTGATAACAAACC
GGTTATTAACTCCCAACAAGGGATGATTTCAATTCATCATGCTCAAATTGACCCAAATTAAGTTACATGA
CAAATTCATCGCCCTTTTCAACTCTTCTTGGCTCATCATCTGTTATTCTGTTCCTATTCTGTCTGCACCC
TATACCCCTTTGCATACTCTCTCGTCATTCCTTTCTTGGATAGTGTCTTCTTCTCCCCAGCTCTGCTACT
TCTATGACTTGCGCCCGCTGCTTTTCCGCTCGTTCCTCTCCTCTCTGACGTCTTCTTCTGCTTCTTTTCT
CCTTCCTTTTTCCCTTCTCAATCTTCCTCTTTTTCCCATTTCTGTCAATCATTCGAAGAAGAAGAAGAAG
AAGACCCTCATTCATTTCATTTTTTTTTCTGTCGGTGTGTGCTGCTCGGTTAAGAGTGAGCTCTCTATTC
CACGTCTTCTTCTTTTTCTTCTTCGATTCGAATCAATCACTCCACCAAAACGCATTCGTTTTTGGGATTC
ACCCCGCGGTTCGCAATAGGTTTCTTTTTCAAATTATTAGCGTTATAAATAGAAAAATGGTGGAGTTTCA
ATAAAAATGATAATTTACAAAGTGTATTTTGATTACATGTACTCAAAAAGGTTGAAATTTTTCATACCAG
TTTTCCGGAAATCCATCTGATATCATTATCGTATTTTTCTTTTTAAAAATGTTTTCAAAAAAAAACAAAA
TATAGCTGGTTATTTGGCACCCTCTAATTACCATTTTCCTGTCACACCACACTCTTTTCCTTCTTCCACT
TCTTTCCGTTTTCAGCCGCTTCCAACCAAACCGATATGAAAGCCGAGCAACAACGATCGATTCCACCCGG
CTCGGCGACCTTCCCGTCGCAGGTGAGACTCAGAAAACTAGAGAAACCGCTCAACTAACTCTTGATATCC
GATTTCATTCTTTTCTCTTTTCTTTTTGTTGAACTTTTCCATATTTCCAGATGCCACGGCCACCACCAAG
CACCGAACAAGGAATCACAACGGAATCGGAGCTTGCGAAGAAAGCTCAAATCACTCCGAACGACGTTTTA
GCACTTCCGGGAATCACTCAAGGTATCTTGCTCCCTTTGGATTTCAGTTTAAAACATAAATTTAGGATTC
TTATGCTCCCCATCTGCGAACATCTATAACATCGAGTTCACCAAGTTCCAAATCCGTGATCTGGACACTG
AGCAAGTGCTTTTCGAGATCGCCAAACCGGAGAACGATCAGGAGAATGATGAGTCGCCACAGGAGTCGGC
AAGATACGTGCGTTATAGATTTGCTCCAAACTTTTTGAAACTCAAAACGGTCGGAGCAACTGTGGAATTC
AAAGTAGGAGACATCCCAATCCATCATTTCCGAATGATCGAACGTCACTTCTTCAAAGATCGCCTTCTGA
AGTGTTTTGACTTTGAATTCGGATTCTGTATTCCGAATTCACGAAACAACTGTGAACATATCTATGAGTT
CCCTCAACTCTCTCAACAACTCAGTGAGTCATTATTCTAAAAAGTACAATTCAAAAGACTAATCTCTTTT
TCAGTGGACGACATGATCAACAATCCAAACGAGACTCGTTCTGACAGCTTCTATTTCGTCGATAACAAAC
TCGTCATGCACAACAAAGCCGACTACTCATATGATGCATAAATATTTAATACAAAAATGTTCTGGATAAT
TATTCTGTCGAATAGAAAAAAAACTCCAAATGTGATTAAATTCCAATAATTCCTGTCTAGTTTGTTCCTT
CCCCTTCCCCTTCTCATGTTCAATGCATTCCTAAGCTTTTCAGTTCCCCCCTTGTTTCTATATTTTTTCG
CTGTCCTGTCACACTCGCTAAAAACACTAATCACACGGAAATCTGTTTTCAATAAAAACTCCAACTTTAA
CTCATTTTCAATTTCAACTGAAAGATTTTTTCATTAGAGAATGTCTAGAACTAGGCCCGGGCTACGTAAT
ACGACTCACTTAAGGCCTTGACTAGAGGGTACCAGAGCTCACCTAGGCAGGAACAGCTATGACCATGATT
ACGCCAAGCTAT
