>Addgene plasmid #73512 | JH03 | addgene partial sequence | sequence record 152585 | pDD-F1 5'-CAGACTTCTTCAAGCAATCCTTC-3'
ACCTACGAGGACGGAGGAGTCCTCACCGCCACCCAAGACACCTCCCTCCAAGACGGATGCCTCATCTACA
ACGTCAAGGTAAGTTTAAACAGTTCGGTACTAACTAACCATACATATTTAAATTTTCAGATCCGTGGAGT
CAACTTCCCATCCAACGGACCAGTCATGCAAAAGAAGACCCTCGGATGGGAGGCCTCCACCGAGACCCTC
TACCCAGCCGACGGAGGACTTGAGGGACGTGCCGACATGGCCCTCAAGCTCGTCGGAGGAGGACACCTCA
TCTGCAACCTCAAGGTAAGTTTAAACATGATTTTACTAACTAACTAATCTGATTTAAATTTTCAGACCAC
CTACCGTTCCAAGAAGCCAGCCAAGAACCTCAAGATGCCAGGAGTCTACTACGTCGACCGTCGTCTTGAG
CGTATCAAGGAGGCCGACAAGGAGACCTACGTCGAGCAACACGAGGTCGCCGTCGCCCGTTACTGCGACC
TCCCATCCAAGCTCGGACACCGTGCCGGCCACGGACTCCAAGACGACCCAGACCTCCAAGCCCTCCTCAA
GGGATCCCAACTCCTCAAGGTCAAGTCCTCCTCCTGGCGTCGTGAGCGTTTCTACAAGCTCCAAGAGGAC
TGCAAGGTAAGTTTAAACATATATATACTAACTAACCCTGATTATTTAAATTTTCAGACCATCTGGCAAG
AGTCCCGTAAGGTAAGTTTAAACAGTTCGGTACTAACTAACCATACATATTTAATTTTCAGGTCATGCGT
TCCCCAGAGTCCCAACTCTTCTCCATCGAGGACATCCAAGAGGTCCGTATGGGACACCGTACCGAGGGAC
TCGAGAAGTTCGCCCGTGACATCCC
