>Addgene plasmid #73512 | JH03 | addgene partial sequence | sequence record 152588 | cetagBFP-R 5'-AGTCTGGGATTCCTTGGGTG-3'
TAGCGAATTAATATCAGGGTTAGTTAGTATATATATGTTTAAACTTACCTTGGATCCGTACATGAAGGAG
GTGGCGAGGATGTCGAAGGCGAATGGGAGTGGTCCTCCCTCGACGGCCTTGATACGCATGGTTTGGGTTC
CCTCGTATGGCTTTCCCTCTCCCTCGGAGGTGCACTTGAAGTGGTGGTTGTTGACGGTTCCCTCCATGTA
GAGCTTCATATGCATGTTTTCTTTAATGAGCTCGGAGACCATTCTCTGTCTGAAACATTCAATTGATTAT
CGATAAAATTAATTAAGAGAGAATACAATGAGAAAACGGAAAATCGAGCAGGATTTTGGGGAAAGTCGGG
GAATTTTTGCTATTTAAGCTTTCTTTAACAAAGAAACTGCATTTTTCCATGAGATTACCATGAAATTTGC
GTTAAATGGGTGAATTTATAACATTTACGGCTAGAAATTAATTTTAAAAAAGAGAATAAACGAAAAATTA
TTCGAGAAAACGTCTTTGAAGCAGAAATGAAATGAAAAAACAACCGCCAGCGCTGACAAAAATGATCAAA
CAAACGGAGTACGGTATACGCGGTAAGACCCAAATGAATTTTAATTCGGTGCGCCTTTAAAAAATGTATT
TTTTTAATTTCTTTATCCGTGGGCCCAAATGTATTTTTTTCTTGTGGTTTGATGTAAAAATTGGGTTATA
TTATTTGTTTTATGGTTTAATTTTTTAAAAACTGATATTTCAACTTTTCTATACAAAGTTGATAGCTTGG
CGTAATCATGGTCATAGCTGGTTCCTGCCTAGGTGAGCTCTGGTACCCTCTAGTCAGGGCCT
